Addgene plasmid #71014: pFOSGE_COF2A08
Purpose: Gateway entry clone
Depositing lab: Alexander Stark. Depositing organization: Research Institute of Molecular Pathology (IMP). Publication: Transcriptional regulators form diverse groups with context-dependent regulatory functions. Stampfel G, Kazmar T, Frank O, Wienerroither S, Reiter F, Stark A. Nature. 2015 Nov 9. doi: 10.1038/nature15545. PubMed 26550828.
Backbone
  Vector backbone: pDONR221
  Backbone manufacturer: Invitrogen
  Backbone size w/o insert (bp): 4762
  Vector type: Gateway entry vector
Growth in bacteria
  Bacterial resistance: Kanamycin, 50 μg/mL
  Growth temperature: 37°C
  Growth strain: DH5alpha
  Copy number: High Copy
Gene/Insert
  Gene/Insert name: ebi (alt names: FBgn0023444; CG4063, FBtr0078055)
  Species: D. melanogaster (fly)
  Insert size (bp): 2100
  Entrez Gene: ebi (a.k.a. Dmel_CG4063, CG4063, Dmel\CG4063, E-2f, E-2g, Ebi, FBXW4, Tb11, Tbl1, l(2)k16213)
  Cloning method: Gateway Cloning
  Sequencing primers: 5′ M13-F20; 3′ M13R
Terms and licenses: Academic/Nonprofit Terms; Industry Terms: Not Available to Industry
How to cite: pFOSGE_COF2A08 was a gift from Alexander Stark (Addgene plasmid # 71014 ; http://n2t.net/addgene:71014 ; RRID:Addgene_71014)
