[The description below was written by a language model from this plasmid's Addgene catalogue record.]
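Description:
pFOSGE_COF2A08 is a Gateway entry clone built in the Invitrogen pDONR221 donor backbone and carrying the Drosophila melanogaster gene ebi (CG4063, transcript FBtr0078055), also known as the fly Tbl1 homologue. The insert is recorded as about 2.1 kb and was introduced by Gateway cloning. In a pDONR221-derived entry clone, the BP recombination reaction normally replaces the donor vector's counter-selection cassette with the gene of interest and leaves it flanked by attL sites. No feature table accompanies this record, so the exact junctions, the presence or absence of a stop codon, and any added tags cannot be confirmed. The plasmid is maintained at high copy in standard E. coli cloning strains under kanamycin selection, and the M13 forward and reverse primer sites flanking the cloning region are used to verify the insert by sequencing.

As an entry vector it has no promoter intended to drive expression of the insert, and the record states none. Its role is to act as a shuttle: an LR recombination reaction transfers the ebi sequence into any compatible Gateway destination vector, which then supplies the promoter, fusion partners and host-specific elements needed for expression. The associated publication concerns a systematic study of transcriptional regulators and their context-dependent regulatory functions, and the plasmid name suggests that this clone is one member of a larger arrayed collection of transcription factor and cofactor clones. The record itself gives the purpose only as a Gateway entry clone and does not specify which destination vectors or assays it was used with.
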