>Addgene plasmid #71014 | pFOSGE_COF2A08 | depositor partial sequence | sequence record 126956 | insert
[2100 nt withheld, positions 1-2100]
