>Addgene plasmid #71014 | pFOSGE_COF2A08 | addgene partial sequence | sequence record 131441 | M13-F20 5'-TGTAAAACGACGGCCAGT-3'
TTTTGACTGATAGTGACCTGTTCGTTGCAACAAATTGATGAGCAATGCTTTTTTATAATGCCAACTTTGA
TACAAAAAAGCAGGCTTC
[462 nt withheld, positions 89-550]
