>Addgene plasmid #71014 | pFOSGE_COF2A08 | addgene partial sequence | sequence record 131442 | M13-Rev 5'-CAGGAAACAGCTATGACC-3'
ATAATGATTTTATTTTGACTGATAGTGACCTGTTCGTTGCAACAAATTGATAAGCAATGCTTTCTTATAA
TGCCAACTTTGTACAAGAAAGCTGGGTC
[634 nt withheld, positions 99-732]
